>Addgene plasmid #231812 | sYFP-Arrestin3 | addgene full sequence | sequence record 467739 | Addgene NGS Result
GACGGATCGGGAGATCTCCCGATCCCCTATGGTGCACTCTCAGTACAATCTGCTCTGATGCCGCATAGTT
AAGCCAGTATCTGCTCCCTGCTTGTGTGTTGGAGGTCGCTGAGTAGTGCGCGAGCAAAATTTAAGCTACA
ACAAGGCAAGGCTTGACCGACAATTGCATGAAGAATCTGCTTAGGGTTAGGCGTTTTGCGCTGCTTCGCG
ATGTACGGGCCAGATATACGCGTTGACATTGATTATTGACTAGTTATTAATAGTAATCAATTACGGGGTC
ATTAGTTCATAGCCCATATATGGAGTTCCGCGTTACATAACTTACGGTAAATGGCCCGCCTGGCTGACCG
CCCAACGACCCCCGCCCATTGACGTCAATAATGACGTATGTTCCCATAGTAACGCCAATAGGGACTTTCC
ATTGACGTCAATGGGTGGAGTATTTACGGTAAACTGCCCACTTGGCAGTACATCAAGTGTATCATATGCC
AAGTACGCCCCCTATTGACGTCAATGACGGTAAATGGCCCGCCTGGCATTATGCCCAGTACATGACCTTA
TGGGACTTTCCTACTTGGCAGTACATCTACGTATTAGTCATCGCTATTACCATGGTGATGCGGTTTTGGC
AGTACATCAATGGGCGTGGATAGCGGTTTGACTCACGGGGATTTCCAAGTCTCCACCCCATTGACGTCAA
TGGGAGTTTGTTTTGGCACCAAAATCAACGGGACTTTCCAAAATGTCGTAACAACTCCGCCCCATTGACG
CAAATGGGCGGTAGGCGTGTACGGTGGGAGGTCTATATAAGCAGAGCTCTCTGGCTAACTAGAGAACCCA
CTGCTTACTGGCTTATCGAAATTAATACGACTCACTATAGGGAGACCCAAGCTTATGGTGAGCAAGGGCG
AGGAGCTGTTCACCGGGGTGGTGCCCATCCTGGTCGAGCTGGACGGCGACGTAAACGGCCACAAGTTCAG
CGTGTCCGGCGAGGGCGAGGGCGATGCCACCTACGGCAAGCTGACCCTGAAGCTGATCTGCACCACCGGC
AAGCTGCCCGTGCCCTGGCCCACCCTCGTGACCACCCTGGGCTACGGCGTGCAGTGCTTCGCCCGCTACC
CCGACCACATGAAGCAGCACGACTTCTTCAAGTCCGCCATGCCCGAAGGCTACGTCCAGGAGCGCACCAT
CTTCTTCAAGGACGACGGCAACTACAAGACCCGCGCCGAGGTGAAGTTCGAGGGCGACACCCTGGTGAAC
CGCATCGAGCTGAAGGGCATCGACTTCAAGGAGGACGGCAACATCCTGGGGCACAAGCTGGAGTACAACT
ACAACAGCCACAACGTCTATATCACCGCCGACAAGCAGAAGAACGGCATCAAGGCCAACTTCAAGATCCG
CCACAACATCGAGGACGGCGGCGTGCAGCTCGCCGACCACTACCAGCAGAACACCCCCATCGGCGACGGC
CCCGTGCTGCTGCCCGACAACCACTACCTGAGCTACCAGTCCAAGCTGAGCAAAGACCCCAACGAGAAGC
GCGATCACATGGTCCTGCTGGAGTTCGTGACCGCCGCCGGGATCACTCTCGGCATGGACGAGCTGTACAA
GGAATTCTGCAGATATCAGATGGGGGAGAAACCCGGGACCAGGGTCTTCAAGAAATCGAGTCCTAACTGC
AAGCTCACCGTGTACCTGGGCAAGCGGGACTTTGTGGACCACCTGGACAAAGTGGATCCTGTAGATGGTG
TGGTGCTAGTGGACCCGGACTACTTGAAGGACCGCAAAGTGTTTGTGACCCTCACCTGCGCCTTTCGCTA
TGGCCGCGAAGACCTGGACGTGCTGGGCTTGTCCTTCCGCAAAGACCTGTTCATCGCCAACTACCAGGCC
TTCCCCCCAACACCCAACCCACCCCGGCCCCCCACCCGCCTGCAGGAGCGGCTGCTGAGGAAGCTGGGCC
AGCATGCCCACCCCTTTTTTTTCACAATACCCCAGAACCTGCCCTGCTCCGTCACCCTGCAGCCAGGCCC
AGAGGATACGGGGAAGGCCTGCGGGGTAGACTTTGAGATTCGAGCCTTCTGCGCCAAATCACTAGAAGAG
AAAAGCCACAAACGGAACTCTGTGCGTCTGGTGATCCGAAAGGTGCAGTTTGCCCCAGAGAAACCCGGCC
CCCAGCCTTCAGCTGAAACCACACGCCACTTCCTCATGTCTGACCGGTCCCTGCACCTTGAGGCTTCACT
GGACAAGGAGCTGTACTACCATGGGGAGCCCCTCAATGTCAATGTCCACGTCACCAATAACTCCACCAAG
ACTGTCAAGAAGATCAAAGTCTCTGTGAGACAGTACGCCGACATCTGCCTCTTCAGCACCGCCCAGTACA
AGTGCCCCGTGGCTCAGGTCGAACAAGATGACCAGGTGTCGCCCAGTTCCACGTTCTGTAAGGTGTACAC
CATAACCCCGCTGCTCAGCAACAACCGGGAGAAGCGCGGCCTCGCTCTGGATGGGAAGCTCAAGCACGAG
GACACCAACCTGGCGTCCAGCACCATTGTGAAGGAGGGTGCCAACAAGGAGGTGCTGGGGATCCTGGTGT
CCTACAGGGTCAAGGTGAAGCTGGTGGTGTCTCGAGGCGGGGACGTCTCAGTGGAGCTGCCATTTGTTCT
CATGCACCCCAAGCCCCATGATCACATCGCCCTTCCCAGGCCCCAGTCAGCTGTTCCTGAAACAGATGCC
CCCGTGGACACCAACCTCATTGAATTCGAAACCAACTATGCCACAGACGACGACATCGTGTTTGAGGACT
TTGCCCGGCTGCGGCTCAAGGGGCTGAAGGACGAGGACTATGACGACCAGTTCTGTTAAGCGGCCGCTCG
AGCATGCATCTAGAGGGCCCTATTCTATAGTGTCACCTAAATGCTAGAGCTCGCTGATCAGCCTCGACTG
TGCCTTCTAGTTGCCAGCCATCTGTTGTTTGCCCCTCCCCCGTGCCTTCCTTGACCCTGGAAGGTGCCAC
TCCCACTGTCCTTTCCTAATAAAATGAGGAAATTGCATCGCATTGTCTGAGTAGGTGTCATTCTATTCTG
GGGGGTGGGGTGGGGCAGGACAGCAAGGGGGAGGATTGGGAAGACAATAGCAGGCATGCTGGGGATGCGG
TGGGCTCTATGGCTTCTGAGGCGGAAAGAACCAGCTGGGGCTCTAGGGGGTATCCCC
[124 nt withheld, positions 3208-3331]
C
[91 nt withheld, positions 3333-3423]
A
[49 nt withheld, positions 3425-3473]
CCTTTGACGTTGGAGTCCACGTTCTTT
[37 nt withheld, positions 3501-3537]
ACCCTATCTCGGTCTATTCTTTTGATTTATAAGGGATTTTGCCGATTTCGGCCTATTGGTTAAAAAATGA
GCTGATTTAACAAAAATTTAACGCGAATTAATTCTGTGGAATGTGTGTCAGTTAGGGTGTGGAAAGTCCC
CAGGCTCCCCAGCAGGCAGAAGTATGCAAAGCATGCATCTCAATTAGTCAGCAACCAGGTGTGGAAAGTC
CCCAGGCTCCCCAGCAGGCAGAAGTATGCAAAGCATGCATCTCAATTAGTCAGCAACCATAGTCCCGCCC
CTAACTCCGCCCATCCCGCCCCTAACTCCGCCCAGTTCCGCCCATTCTCCGCCCCATGGCTGACTAATTT
TTTTTATTTATGCAGAGGCCGAGGCCGCCTCTGCCTCTGAGCTATTCCAGAAGTAGTGAGGAGGCTTTTT
TGGAGGCCTAGGCTTTTGCAAAAAGCTCCCGGGAGCTTGTATATCCATTTTCGGATCTGATCAAGAGACA
GGATGAGGATCGTTTCGCATGATTGAACAAGATGGATTGCACGCAGGTTCTCCGGCCGCTTGGGTGGAGA
GGCTATTCGGCTATGACTGGGCACAACAGACAATCGGCTGCTCTGATGCCGCCGTGTTCCGGCTGTCAGC
GCAGGGGCGCCCGGTTCTTTTTGTCAAGACCGACCTGTCCGGTGCCCTGAATGAACTGCAGGACGAGGCA
GCGCGGCTATCGTGGCTGGCCACGACGGGCGTTCCTTGCGCAGCTGTGCTCGACGTTGTCACTGAAGCGG
GAAGGGACTGGCTGCTATTGGGCGAAGTGCCGGGGCAGGATCTCCTGTCATCTCACCTTGCTCCTGCCGA
GAAAGTATCCATCATGGCTGATGCAATGCGGCGGCTGCATACGCTTGATCCGGCTACCTGCCCATTCGAC
CACCAAGCGAAACATCGCATCGAGCGAGCACGTACTCGGATGGAAGCCGGTCTTGTCGATCAGGATGATC
TGGACGAAGAGCATCAGGGGCTCGCGCCAGCCGAACTGTTCGCCAGGCTCAAGGCGCGCATGCCCGACGG
CGAGGATCTCGTCGTGACCCATGGCGATGCCTGCTTGCCGAATATCATGGTGGAAAATGGCCGCTTTTCT
GGATTCATCGACTGTGGCCGGCTGGGTGTGGCGGACCGCTATCAGGACATAGCGTTGGCTACCCGTGATA
TTGCTGAAGAGCTTGGCGGCGAATGGGCTGACCGCTTCCTCGTGCTTTACGGTATCGCCGCTCCCGATTC
GCAGCGCATCGCCTTCTATCGCCTTCTTGACGAGTTCTTCTGAGCGGGACTCTGGGGTTCGAAATGACCG
ACCAAGCGACGCCCAACCTGCCATCACGAGATTTCGATTCCACCGCCGCCTTCTATGAAAGGTTGGGCTT
CGGAATCGTTTTCCGGGACGCCGGCTGGATGATCCTCCAGCGCGGGGATCTCATGCTGGAGTTCTTCGCC
CACCCCAACTTGTTTATTGCAGCTTATAATGGTTACAAATAAAGCAATAGCATCACAAATTTCACAAATA
AAGCATTTTTTTCACTGCATTCTAGTTGTGGTTTGTCCAAACTCATCAATGTATCTTATCATGTCTGTAT
ACCGTCGACCTCTAGCTAGAGCTTGGCGTAATCATGGTCATAGCTGTTTCCTGTGTGAAATTGTTATCCG
CTCACAATTCCACACAACATACGAGCCGGAAGCATAAAGTGTAAAGCCTGGGGTGCCTAATGAGTGAGCT
AACTCACATTAATTGCGTTGCGCTCACTGCCCGCTTTCCAGTCGGGAAACCTGTCGTGCCAGCTGCATTA
ATGAATCGGCCAACGCGCGGGGAGAGGCGGTTTGCGTATTGGGCGCTCTTCCGCTTCCTCGCTCACTGAC
TCGCTGCGCTCGGTCGTTCGGCTGCGGCGAGCGGTATCAGCTCACTCAAAGGCGGTAATACGGTTATCCA
CAGAATCAGGGGATAACGCAGGAAAGAACATGTGAGCAAAAGGCCAGCAAAAGGCCAGGAACCGTAAAAA
GGCCGCGTTGCTGGCGTTTTTCCATAGGCTCCGCCCCCCTGACGAGCATCACAAAAATCGACGCTCAAGT
CAGAGGTGGCGAAACCCGACAGGACTATAAAGATACCAGGCGTTTCCCCCTGGAAGCTCCCTCGTGCGCT
CTCCTGTTCCGACCCTGCCGCTTACCGGATACCTGTCCGCCTTTCTCCCTTCGGGAAGCGTGGCGCTTTC
TCATAGCTCACGCTGTAGGTATCTCAGTTCGGTGTAGGTCGTTCGCTCCAAGCTGGGCTGTGTGCACGAA
CCCCCCGTTCAGCCCGACCGCTGCGCCTTATCCGGTAACTATCGTCTTGAGTCCAACCCGGTAAGACACG
ACTTATCGCCACTGGCAGCAGCCACTGGTAACAGGATTAGCAGAGCGAGGTATGTAGGCGGTGCTACAGA
GTTCTTGAAGTGGTGGCCTAACTACGGCTACACTAGAAGAACAGTATTTGGTATCTGCGCTCTGCTGAAG
CCAGTTACCTTCGGAAAAAGAGTTGGTAGCTCTTGATCCGGCAAACAAACCACCGCTGGTAGCGGTGGTT
TTTTTGTTTGCAAGCAGCAGATTACGCGCAGAAAAAAAGGATCTCAAGAAGATCCTTTGATCTTTTCTAC
GGGGTCTGACGCTCAGTGGAACGAAAACTCACGTTAAGGGATTTTGGTCATGAGATTATCAAAAAGGATC
TTCACCTAGATCCTTTTAAATTAAAAATGAAGTTTTAAATCAATCTAAAGTATATATGAGTAAACTTGGT
CTGACAGTTACCAATGCTTAATCAGTGAGGCACCTATCTCAGCGATCTGTCTATTTCGTTCATCCATAGT
TGCCTGACTCCCCGTCGTGTAGATAACTACGATACGGGAGGGCTTACCATCTGGCCCCAGTGCTGCAATG
ATACCGCGAGACCCACGCTCACCGGCTCCAGATTTATCAGCAATAAACCAGCCAGCCGGAAGGGCCGAGC
GCAGAAGTGGTCCTGCAACTTTATCCGCCTCCATCCAGTCTATTAATTGTTGCCGGGAAGCTAGAGTAAG
TAGTTCGCCAGTTAATAGTTTGCGCAACGTTGTTGCCATTGCTACAGGCATCGTGGTGTCACGCTCGTCG
TTTGGTATGGCTTCATTCAGCTCCGGTTCCCAACGATCAAGGCGAGTTACATGATCCCCCATGTTGTGCA
AAAAAGCGGTTAGCTCCTTCGGTCCTCCGATCGTTGTCAGAAGTAAGTTGGCCGCAGTGTTATCACTCAT
GGTTATGGCAGCACTGCATAATTCTCTTACTGTCATGCCATCCGTAAGATGCTTTTCTGTGACTGGTGAG
TACTCAACCAAGTCATTCTGAGAATAGTGTATGCGGCGACCGAGTTGCTCTTGCCCGGCGTCAATACGGG
ATAATACCGCGCCACATAGCAGAACTTTAAAAGTGCTCATCATTGGAAAACGTTCTTCGGGGCGAAAACT
CTCAAGGATCTTACCGCTGTTGAGATCCAGTTCGATGTAACCCACTCGTGCACCCAACTGATCTTCAGCA
TCTTTTACTTTCACCAGCGTTTCTGGGTGAGCAAAAACAGGAAGGCAAAATGCCGCAAAAAAGGGAATAA
GGGCGACACGGAAATGTTGAATACTCATACTCTTCCTTTTTCAATATTATTGAAGCATTTATCAGGGTTA
TTGTCTCATGAGCGGATACATATTTGAATGTATTTAGAAAAATAAACAAATAGGGGTTCCGCGCACATTT
CCCCGAAAAGTGCCACCTGACGTC
Features (pLannotate 1.2.2; 22 found; start..end, strand, type, name):
     28..80      -  misc_feature   bom (fragment): basis of mobility region from pBR322
    235..614     +  enhancer       CMV enhancer: human cytomegalovirus immediate early enhancer
    615..818     +  promoter       CMV promoter: human cytomegalovirus (CMV) immediate early promoter
    814..847     +  LTR            5' LTR (truncated) (fragment): truncated 5' long terminal repeat (LTR) from HIV-1
    863..881     +  promoter       T7 promoter: promoter for bacteriophage T7 RNA polymerase
    895..1611    +  CDS            SYFP2: SYFP2 is a basic (constitutively fluorescent) yellow fluorescent protein published in 2006, derived from Aequorea victoria. It is reported to be a very rapidly-maturing monomer with moderate acid sensitivity.
   1630..2856    +  CDS            ARRB2: ARRB2_HUMAN - Also known as ARB2, ARR2. Experimental evidence at protein level: Swiss-Prot protein existence level 1. Functions in regulating agonist-mediated G-protein coupled receptor (GPCR) signaling by mediating both receptor desensitization and resensitization processes. During homologous desensitization, beta- arrestins bind to the GPRK-phosphorylated receptor and sterically preclude its coupling to the cognate G-protein; the binding appears to require additional receptor determinants exposed only in the active receptor conformation. The beta-arrestins target many receptors for internali
   2894..2912    -  promoter       SP6 promoter: promoter for bacteriophage SP6 RNA polymerase
   2938..3162    +  polyA_signal   bGH poly(A) signal: bovine growth hormone polyadenylation signal
   3166..3187    +  promoter       SV40 promoter (fragment): SV40 enhancer and early promoter
   3208..3636    +  rep_origin     f1 ori (sequence partly withheld): f1 bacteriophage origin of replication; arrow indicates direction of (+) strand synthesis
   3650..3979    +  promoter       SV40 promoter: SV40 enhancer and early promoter
   4046..4837    +  CDS            neo: KKA2_KLEPN - Also known as kan, nptII. Experimental evidence at protein level: Swiss-Prot protein existence level 1. Resistance to kanamycin, neomycin, paromomycin, ribostamycin, butirosin and gentamicin B. From Klebsiella pneumoniae.
   4861..5019    +  CDS            ble (fragment): BLE_KLEPN - Experimental evidence at protein level: Swiss-Prot protein existence level 1. Binding protein with a strong affinity to the bleomycin family of antibiotics. Binds to CL990; an antimitotic-antibiotic compound. From Klebsiella pneumoniae.
   5014..5135    +  polyA_signal   SV40 poly(A) signal: SV40 polyadenylation signal
   5208..5224    -  protein_bind   lac operator: The lac repressor binds to the lac operator to inhibit transcription in E. coli. This inhibition can be relieved by adding lactose or isopropyl-β-D-thiogalactopyranoside (IPTG). lac repressor encoded by lacI
   5232..5262    -  promoter       lac promoter: promoter for the E. coli lac operon
   5277..5298    -  protein_bind   CAP binding site: CAP binding activates transcription in the presence of cAMP. E. coli catabolite activator protein
   5311..5403    -  CDS            lacI (fragment): lac repressor; lacI; The lac repressor binds to the lac operator to inhibit transcription in E. coli. This inhibition can be relieved by adding lactose or isopropyl-β-D-thiogalactopyranoside (IPTG).
   5586..6174    -  rep_origin     ori: high-copy-number ColE1/pMB1/pBR322/pUC origin of replication
   6345..7205    -  CDS            AmpR: β-lactamase; bla; confers resistance to ampicillin, carbenicillin, and related antibiotics
   7206..7310    -  promoter       AmpR promoter: bla
