[The description below was written by a language model from this plasmid's Addgene catalogue record and pLannotate feature annotations shown in this document.]
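Description:
sYFP-Arrestin3 is a mammalian expression plasmid built on the pcDNA3.1 backbone that encodes bovine arrestin3 fused at its N-terminus to the yellow fluorescent protein sYFP2. The sequenced construct is about 7.3 kb. It is propagated in E. coli as a high-copy plasmid through a ColE1/pUC-type origin with ampicillin selection from the β-lactamase gene, and it also carries an f1 phage origin. For mammalian cells, an SV40 early promoter drives a neomycin phosphotransferase gene followed by an SV40 polyadenylation signal, allowing G418 selection of stable transfectants.

The expression cassette uses the human cytomegalovirus immediate-early enhancer and promoter for strong constitutive transcription. It drives the SYFP2 coding sequence, a short linker, and an arrestin open reading frame of roughly 1.2 kb, ending at the bovine growth hormone polyadenylation signal. T7 and SP6 promoters flank the insert, as is typical of this backbone, and can serve for in vitro transcription or as sequencing primer sites. The automated annotation labels the arrestin coding region by similarity to human ARRB2 (β-arrestin 2). This fits the alternative nomenclature in which arrestin3 denotes β-arrestin 2, although the catalogue entry links the insert to the ARR3 gene symbol, and the record does not resolve this difference. Small fragments annotated as HIV-1 LTR, ble and lacI appear to be partial matches to backbone sequence rather than functional elements.

The fusion gives a fluorescently labelled arrestin for live-cell work. The associated publication concerns FRET- and BRET-based sensors of opioid receptor activation, which suggests use as a yellow acceptor or imaging probe for arrestin recruitment to G protein-coupled receptors.
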