Addgene plasmid #231812: sYFP-Arrestin3
Purpose: N-terminally sYFP-tagged Arrestin3
Depositing lab: Moritz Bünemann. Depositing organization: Philipps-Universitaet Marburg. Publication: Dynamics of agonist-evoked opioid receptor activation revealed by FRET- and BRET-based opioid receptor conformation sensors. Kirchhofer SB, Kurz C, Geier L, Krett AL, Krasel C, Bunemann M. Commun Biol. 2025 Feb 8;8(1):198. doi: 10.1038/s42003-025-07630-x. PubMed 39920410.
Backbone
  Vector backbone: pcDNA3.1
  Vector type: Mammalian Expression
  Selectable markers: Neomycin (select with G418)
Growth in bacteria
  Bacterial resistance: Ampicillin, 100 μg/mL
  Growth temperature: 37°C
  Growth strain: DH5alpha
  Copy number: High Copy
Gene/Insert
  Gene/Insert name: bovine arrestin3 (alt name: Arr3)
  Species: B. taurus (bovine)
  Entrez Gene: ARR3
  Tag / fusion protein: sYFP2 (N terminal on insert)
Terms and licenses: Academic/Nonprofit Terms; Industry Terms: Not Available to Industry
How to cite: sYFP-Arrestin3 was a gift from Moritz Bünemann (Addgene plasmid # 231812 ; http://n2t.net/addgene:231812 ; RRID:Addgene_231812)
